Addgene plasmid #233059: pLenti-0.5Syn-Exon 1 of BNDF-GFP-WPRE
Purpose: To express GFP from a 0.5 bp synapsin promoter. The non-coding BDNF exon one is 5' to the BDNF start codon.
Depositing lab: Jonathan Ploski. Depositing organization: University of Texas at Dallas.
Backbone
  Vector backbone: pLenti
  Vector type: Lentiviral
Growth in bacteria
  Bacterial resistance: Ampicillin, 100 μg/mL
  Growth temperature: 37°C
  Growth strain: NEB Stable
  Copy number: High Copy
Gene/Insert
  Gene/Insert name: GFP
  Species: Synthetic
  Cloning method: Unknown
Terms and licenses: Academic/Nonprofit Terms; Industry Terms: Not Available to Industry
How to cite: pLenti-0.5Syn-Exon 1 of BNDF-GFP-WPRE was a gift from Jonathan Ploski (Addgene plasmid # 233059 ; http://n2t.net/addgene:233059 ; RRID:Addgene_233059)
