[The description below was written by a language model from this plasmid's Addgene catalogue record and pLannotate feature annotations shown in this document.]
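Description:
pLenti-0.5Syn-Exon 1 of BNDF-GFP-WPRE is an 8.2 kb lentiviral transfer plasmid built on a pLenti backbone and intended to express GFP under a short synapsin promoter (the record writes "0.5 bp", presumably meaning about 0.5 kb). It is maintained in E. coli through a high-copy ColE1/pUC-type origin with ampicillin selection via β-lactamase. The backbone also carries an f1 origin, remnants of lac/lacZα cloning sequences, T3 and T7 promoters and an SV40 origin.

The viral portion has a third-generation, self-inactivating layout. An RSV promoter replaces the U3 region to drive genomic RNA synthesis from a truncated HIV-1 5' LTR. This is followed by the Ψ packaging signal with a gag fragment, the RRE for Rev-dependent nuclear export, and the cPPT/CTS that aids nuclear import of the reverse-transcribed genome. A ΔU3 3' LTR and an SV40 poly(A) signal close the unit.

Between cPPT and the 3' LTR lies the payload: EGFP flanked by Gateway attB1 and attB2 sites, a downstream annotated V5 tag sequence, and a WPRE to boost transcript stability and expression. Whether V5 is fused in frame to EGFP is not evident from the record.

The synapsin promoter and the non-coding BDNF exon 1 are not annotated by the automated feature call. An unannotated stretch of roughly 1.2 kb between cPPT and attB1 is where they would be expected to lie, upstream of the reporter. According to the deposit, the BDNF exon 1 sequence sits 5' of the start codon, acting as a 5' untranslated leader. The construct therefore appears suited to neuron-directed reporter expression for examining the influence of this leader, although the record does not state a specific application.
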