Features (pLannotate 1.2.2; 27 found; start..end, strand, type, name):
     87..212     -  misc_feature   HIV-1 Ψ: packaging signal of human immunodeficiency virus type 1
    259..439     -  LTR            5' LTR (truncated): truncated 5' long terminal repeat (LTR) from HIV-1
    440..666     -  promoter       RSV promoter: Rous sarcoma virus enhancer/promoter
    694..712     -  promoter       T3 promoter: promoter for bacteriophage T3 RNA polymerase
    757..773     -  protein_bind   lac operator: The lac repressor binds to the lac operator to inhibit transcription in E. coli. This inhibition can be relieved by adding lactose or isopropyl-β-D-thiogalactopyranoside (IPTG). lac repressor encoded by lacI
    781..811     -  promoter       lac promoter: promoter for the E. coli lac operon
    826..847     -  protein_bind   CAP binding site: CAP binding activates transcription in the presence of cAMP. E. coli catabolite activator protein
    860..952     -  CDS            lacI (fragment): lac repressor; lacI; The lac repressor binds to the lac operator to inhibit transcription in E. coli. This inhibition can be relieved by adding lactose or isopropyl-β-D-thiogalactopyranoside (IPTG).
   1135..1723    -  rep_origin     ori: high-copy-number ColE1/pMB1/pBR322/pUC origin of replication
   1894..2754    -  CDS            AmpR: β-lactamase; bla; confers resistance to ampicillin, carbenicillin, and related antibiotics
   2755..2859    -  promoter       AmpR promoter: bla
   2912..3340    -  rep_origin     f1 ori (sequence partly withheld): f1 bacteriophage origin of replication; arrow indicates direction of (+) strand synthesis
   3345..3500    -  CDS            lacZα (fragment): LacZα fragment of β-galactosidase; lacZ fragment
   3508..3526    +  promoter       T7 promoter: promoter for bacteriophage T7 RNA polymerase
   3547..3682    -  rep_origin     SV40 ori: SV40 origin of replication
   3722..3843    -  polyA_signal   SV40 poly(A) signal: SV40 polyadenylation signal
   3915..4148    -  LTR            3' LTR (ΔU3): self-inactivating 3' long terminal repeat (LTR) from HIV-1
   4150..4169    -  misc_feature   cPPT/CTS (fragment): central polypurine tract and central termination sequence of HIV-1
   4228..4816    -  misc_feature   WPRE: woodchuck hepatitis virus posttranscriptional regulatory element
   4840..4881    -  CDS            V5 tag: epitope tag from simian virus 5
   4934..4958    +  protein_bind   attB2: mutant version of attB; recombination site for the Gateway® BP reaction BP Clonase™
   4959..5678    -  CDS            EGFP: the original enhanced GFP (Yang et al., 1996) mammalian codon-optimized
   5687..5711    -  protein_bind   attB1: mutant version of attB; recombination site for the Gateway® BP reaction BP Clonase™
   6938..7055    -  misc_feature   cPPT/CTS: central polypurine tract and central termination sequence of HIV-1
   7074..7174    -  CDS            Rev (fragment): human immunodeficiency virus 1 (HIV-1) Rev protein; rev; enhances nuclear export of unspliced and incompletely spliced viral mRNAs
   7551..7784    -  misc_feature   RRE: The Rev response element (RRE) of HIV-1 allows for Rev-dependent mRNA export from the nucleus to the cytoplasm.
   7930..103     -  CDS            HIV-1 gag (fragment) (across the origin): gag protein from human immunodeficiency virus 1; gag
>Addgene plasmid #233059 | pLenti-0.5Syn-Exon 1 of BNDF-GFP-WPRE | addgene full sequence | sequence record 476067 | Addgene NGS Result
ATATGTTTTAATTTATATTTTTTCTTTCCCCCTGGCCTTAACCGAATTTTTTCCCATCGCGATCTAATTC
TCCCCCGCTTAATACTGACGCTCTCGCACCCATCTCTCTCCTTCTAGCCTCCGCTAGTCAAAATTTTTGG
CGTACTCACCAGTCGCCGCCCCTCGCCTCTTGCCGTGCGCGCTTCAGCAAGCCGAGTCCTGCGTCGAGAG
AGCTCCTCTGGTTTCCCTTTCGCTTTCAAGTCCCTGTTCGGGCGCCACTGCTAGAGATTTTCCACACTGA
CTAAAAGGGTCTGAGGGATCTCTAGTTACCAGAGTCACACAACAGACGGGCACACACTACTTGAAGCACT
CAAGGCAAGCTTTATTGAGGCTTAAGCAGTGGGTTCCCTAGTTAGCCAGAGAGCTCCCAGGCTCAGATCT
GGTCTAACCAGAGAGACCCGTTTATGTATCGAGCTAGGCACTTAAATACAATATCTCTGCAATGCGGCAA
TTCAGTGGTTCGTCCAATCCATGTCAGACCCGTCTGTTGCCTTCCTAATAAGGCACGATCGTACCACCTT
ACTTCCACCAATCGGCATGCACGGTGCTTTTTCTCTCCTTGTAAGGCATGTTGCTAACTCATCGTTACCA
TGTTGCAAGACTACAAGAGTATTGCATAAGACTACATTAAGCTTGCAGCTCCAGCTTTTGTTCCCTTTAG
TGAGGGTTAATTGCGCGCTTGGCGTAATCATGGTCATAGCTGTTTCCTGTGTGAAATTGTTATCCGCTCA
CAATTCCACACAACATACGAGCCGGAAGCATAAAGTGTAAAGCCTGGGGTGCCTAATGAGTGAGCTAACT
CACATTAATTGCGTTGCGCTCACTGCCCGCTTTCCAGTCGGGAAACCTGTCGTGCCAGCTGCATTAATGA
ATCGGCCAACGCGCGGGGAGAGGCGGTTTGCGTATTGGGCGCTCTTCCGCTTCCTCGCTCACTGACTCGC
TGCGCTCGGTCGTTCGGCTGCGGCGAGCGGTATCAGCTCACTCAAAGGCGGTAATACGGTTATCCACAGA
ATCAGGGGATAACGCAGGAAAGAACATGTGAGCAAAAGGCCAGCAAAAGGCCAGGAACCGTAAAAAGGCC
GCGTTGCTGGCGTTTTTCCATAGGCTCCGCCCCCCTGACGAGCATCACAAAAATCGACGCTCAAGTCAGA
GGTGGCGAAACCCGACAGGACTATAAAGATACCAGGCGTTTCCCCCTGGAAGCTCCCTCGTGCGCTCTCC
TGTTCCGACCCTGCCGCTTACCGGATACCTGTCCGCCTTTCTCCCTTCGGGAAGCGTGGCGCTTTCTCAT
AGCTCACGCTGTAGGTATCTCAGTTCGGTGTAGGTCGTTCGCTCCAAGCTGGGCTGTGTGCACGAACCCC
CCGTTCAGCCCGACCGCTGCGCCTTATCCGGTAACTATCGTCTTGAGTCCAACCCGGTAAGACACGACTT
ATCGCCACTGGCAGCAGCCACTGGTAACAGGATTAGCAGAGCGAGGTATGTAGGCGGTGCTACAGAGTTC
TTGAAGTGGTGGCCTAACTACGGCTACACTAGAAGAACAGTATTTGGTATCTGCGCTCTGCTGAAGCCAG
TTACCTTCGGAAAAAGAGTTGGTAGCTCTTGATCCGGCAAACAAACCACCGCTGGTAGCGGTGGTTTTTT
TGTTTGCAAGCAGCAGATTACGCGCAGAAAAAAAGGATCTCAAGAAGATCCTTTGATCTTTTCTACGGGG
TCTGACGCTCAGTGGAACGAAAACTCACGTTAAGGGATTTTGGTCATGAGATTATCAAAAAGGATCTTCA
CCTAGATCCTTTTAAATTAAAAATGAAGTTTTAAATCAATCTAAAGTATATATGAGTAAACTTGGTCTGA
CAGTTACCAATGCTTAATCAGTGAGGCACCTATCTCAGCGATCTGTCTATTTCGTTCATCCATAGTTGCC
TGACTCCCCGTCGTGTAGATAACTACGATACGGGAGGGCTTACCATCTGGCCCCAGTGCTGCAATGATAC
CGCGAGACCCACGCTCACCGGCTCCAGATTTATCAGCAATAAACCAGCCAGCCGGAAGGGCCGAGCGCAG
AAGTGGTCCTGCAACTTTATCCGCCTCCATCCAGTCTATTAATTGTTGCCGGGAAGCTAGAGTAAGTAGT
TCGCCAGTTAATAGTTTGCGCAACGTTGTTGCCATTGCTACAGGCATCGTGGTGTCACGCTCGTCGTTTG
GTATGGCTTCATTCAGCTCCGGTTCCCAACGATCAAGGCGAGTTACATGATCCCCCATGTTGTGCAAAAA
AGCGGTTAGCTCCTTCGGTCCTCCGATCGTTGTCAGAAGTAAGTTGGCCGCAGTGTTATCACTCATGGTT
ATGGCAGCACTGCATAATTCTCTTACTGTCATGCCATCCGTAAGATGCTTTTCTGTGACTGGTGAGTACT
CAACCAAGTCATTCTGAGAATAGTGTATGCGGCGACCGAGTTGCTCTTGCCCGGCGTCAATACGGGATAA
TACCGCGCCACATAGCAGAACTTTAAAAGTGCTCATCATTGGAAAACGTTCTTCGGGGCGAAAACTCTCA
AGGATCTTACCGCTGTTGAGATCCAGTTCGATGTAACCCACTCGTGCACCCAACTGATCTTCAGCATCTT
TTACTTTCACCAGCGTTTCTGGGTGAGCAAAAACAGGAAGGCAAAATGCCGCAAAAAAGGGAATAAGGGC
GACACGGAAATGTTGAATACTCATACTCTTCCTTTTTCAATATTATTGAAGCATTTATCAGGGTTATTGT
CTCATGAGCGGATACATATTTGAATGTATTTAGAAAAATAAACAAATAGGGGTTCCGCGCACATTTCCCC
GAAAAGTGCCACCTAAATTGTAAGCGTTAATATTTTGTTAAAATTCGCGTTAAATTTTTGTTAAATCAGC
TCATTTTTTAACCAATAGGCCGAAATCGGCAAAATCCCTTATAAATCAAAAGAATAGACCGAGATAGGGT
[37 nt withheld, positions 3011-3047]
AAAGAACGTGGACTCCAACGTCAAAGG
[49 nt withheld, positions 3075-3123]
T
[91 nt withheld, positions 3125-3215]
G
[124 nt withheld, positions 3217-3340]
CCCATTCGCCATTCAGGCTGCGCAACTGTTGGGAAGGGCGATCGGTGCGGGCCTCTTCGCTATTACGCCA
GCTGGCGAAAGGGGGATGTGCTGCAAGGCGATTAAGTTGGGTAACGCCAGGGTTTTCCCAGTCACGACGT
TGTAAAACGACGGCCAGTGAGCGCGCGTAATACGACTCACTATAGGGCGAATTGGGTACGTCCCTAGGCC
TCCAAAAAAGCCTCCTCACTACTTCTGGAATAGCTCAGAGGCCGAGGCGGCCTCGGCCTCTGCATAAATA
AAAAAAATTAGTCAGCCATGGGGCGGAGAATGGGCGGAACTGGGCGGAGTTAGGGGCGGGATGGGCGGAG
TTAGGGGCGGGATAGCTAGAGCCAGACATGATAAGATACATTGATGAGTTTGGACAAACCACAACTAGAA
TGCAGTGAAAAAAATGCTTTATTTGTGAAATTTGTGATGCTATTGCTTTATTTGTAACCATTATAAGCTG
CAATAAACAAGTTCCTCTCACTCTCTGATATTCATTTCTTTGCAAGTTATAAATACTGAATAATAAGATG
ACATGAACTACTACTGCTAGAGATTTTCCACACTGACTAAAAGGGTCTGAGGGATCTCTAGTTACCAGAG
TCACACAACAGACGGGCACACACTACTTGAAGCACTCAAGGCAAGCTTTATTGAGGCTTAAGCAGTGGGT
TCCCTAGTTAGCCAGAGAGCTCCCAGGCTCAGATCTGGTCTAACCAGAGAGACCCAGTACAAGCAAAAAG
CAGATCTTGTCTTCGTTGGGAGTGAATTAGCCCTTCCAGTCCCCCCTTTTCTTTTAAAAAGTGGCTAAGA
TCTACAGCTGCCTTGTAAGTCATTGGTCTTAAAGGTACCATCGCCAGGCGGGGAGGCGGCCCAAAGGGAG
ATCCGACTCGTCTGAGGGCGAAGGCGAAGACGCGGAAGAGGCCGCAGAGCCGGCAGCAGGCCGCGGGAAG
GAAGGTCCGCTGGATTGAGGGCCGAAGGGACGTAGCAGAAGGACGTCCCGCGCAGAATCCAGGTGGCAAC
ACAGGCGAGCAGCCATGGAAAGGACGTCAGCTTCCCCGACAACACCACGGAATTGTCAGTGCCCAACAGC
CGAGCCCCTGTCCAGCAGCGGGCAAGGCAGGCGGCGATGAGTTCCGCCGTGGCAATAGGGAGGGGGAAAG
CGAAAGTCCCGGAAAGGAGCTGACAGGTGGTGGCAATGCCCCAACCAGTGGGGGTTGCGTCAGCAAACAC
AGTGCACACCACGCCACGTTGCCTGACAACGGGCCACAACTCCTCATAAAGAGACAGCAACCAGGATTTA
TACAAGGAGGAGAAAATGAAAGCCATACGGGAAGCAATAGCATGATACAAAGGCATTAAAGCAGCGTATC
CACATAGCGTAAAAGGAGCAACATAGTTAAGAATACCAGTCAATCTTTCACAAATTTTGTAATCCAGAGG
TTGATTGTCGATCATTACTAACCGGTACGCGTAGAATCGAGACCGAGGAGAGGGTTAGGGATAGGCTTAC
CTTCGAACCGCGGGCCCTCTAGACTCGAGCGGCCGCCACTGTGCTGGATATCAACCACTTTGTACAAGAA
AGCTGGGTTTACTTGTACAGCTCGTCCATGCCGAGAGTGATCCCGGCGGCGGTCACGAACTCCAGCAGGA
CCATGTGATCGCGCTTCTCGTTGGGGTCTTTGCTCAGGGCGGACTGGGTGCTCAGGTAGTGGTTGTCGGG
CAGCAGCACGGGGCCGTCGCCGATGGGGGTGTTCTGCTGGTAGTGGTCGGCGAGCTGCACGCTGCCGTCC
TCGATGTTGTGGCGGATCTTGAAGTTCACCTTGATGCCGTTCTTCTGCTTGTCGGCCATGATATAGACGT
TGTGGCTGTTGTAGTTGTACTCCAGCTTGTGCCCCAGGATGTTGCCGTCCTCCTTGAAGTCGATGCCCTT
CAGCTCGATGCGGTTCACCAGGGTGTCGCCCTCGAACTTCACCTCGGCGCGGGTCTTGTAGTTGCCGTCG
TCCTTGAAGAAGATGGTGCGCTCCTGGACGTAGCCTTCGGGCATGGCGGACTTGAAGAAGTCGTGCTGCT
TCATGTGGTCGGGGTAGCGGCTGAAGCACTGCACGCCGTAGGTCAGGGTGGTCACGAGGGTGGGCCAGGG
CACGGGCAGCTTGCCGGTGGTGCAGATGAACTTCAGGGTCAGCTTGCCGTAGGTGGCATCGCCCTCGCCC
TCGCCGGACACGCTGAACTTGTGGCCGTTTACGTCGCCGTCCAGCTCGACCAGGATGGGCACCACCCCGG
TGAACAGCTCCTCGCCCTTGCTCACCATGGTGGCGTAGCCTGCTTTTTTGTACAAACTTGTTGATATCTG
CAGAATTCCACCACACTGGACTAGTTGTGGCTTTGCTGTCCTGGAGACTCAGTGTCTTAAAATCTTGTCT
CCCCAACAGATGCAGGAAGGTAATGTGTCTTGTTTGAAGTCATCATGTGAGAAGTTCGGCTTTGCTCAGT
GGATCGCCCACCACTTGGTGTGACTTATGAATCTAATAACCCTTCGCAATATCCGCAAAGCTTCAACTCT
CATCCACCTTGGCGACTACAGAAGACAAAGCAACTGGCATCGATGTTGAAAAACCTATAGATTTACGCAA
ACGCCCTCATTCTGAGAGACACGTTTCCCTTTGAGTTCTTACGTGATTCTAATGAATGAGCGAGGTTACC
AATGACTGTCCAATTGCCCTGCTATATAGCGGGCGTTTCCTGAAGCAGCTTTCTCAACGCCTGTCACTGA
GCCCTAGCACAAAAAGTTCCCAGAGAAAGTGAGGGAGTTTCAGAGTACCCCCATAAAAATAATCCAATTT
GCACGCCGATCCTTTGCCCACTGCTCAGGTCACACCTGGGGCTCTGGCAAAGATGAGCTCGGCTCAGGAG
ATTTCCCTGTCGCCAGGTAAGAAACCCTTCGCCTTGTCAAGCTAGGGCGGGAAGACCGCTGGGGAACTTG
TTGCTTTTCTGCACCAGCCGGCTACTGCTTTAACTAGTGGATCCAAGGGGCAGTGGGTCGGTGGGCCGCG
GGGGCGGAGCGCAAGGGGCTCAGGAGCACGGCGGCGCTCTCTGGCACGACGCGACTCCTCTGCTGCCCGC
TGCAGACTGAGGCAGCGCTGAGGCTCTGCCGCCGCAGAGCGTATGGTCGCGCCTGCACCCCCCTATCTTG
CACCTCTTGTGGTGCGGCCCGACTGGACTCACCGCTGCACGGACGCGACCAAGGCGGTGAGGTAGGGGAG
TTTGGGGAGGGCTGGAGAGTGACGTCAGCCCGCCTTTGGTGCTGGGGAGGTGGTGGCGCGCGCCGGCAGC
GGGGGCGAAGGCTCTGTCCGCGGTACTAAATCCGACAGTGCGCACGCGCCGCGCCGCGCTGCATCCTCTT
CCCCTCCCCCTCTGATGGGGGAGGGAATGCGCAATTTGGGGAGTGGGAGTGGGGGTTCTTGTCCGTAGGG
TCTGGACCCGTAGTAAGGCTCCTACTCTGTTTTTCAGCCTCCTCCTAAATCCTCAGGCTAACTTGCATTG
TTACCCTTCCCAGATACTTGTATCGATAAAATTTTGAATTTTTGTAATTTGTTTTTGTAATTCTTTAGTT
TGTATGTCTGTTGCTATTATGTCTACTATTCTTTCCCCTGCACTGTACCCCCCAATCCCCCCTTTTCTTT
TAAAAGTTAACCGATACCGTCGAGATCCGTTCACTAATCGAATGGATCTGTCTCTGTCTCTCTCTCCACC
TTCTTCTTCTATTCCTTCGGGCCTGTCGGGTCCCCTCGGGGTTGGGAGGTGGGTCTGAAACGATAATGGT
GAATATCCCTGCCTAACTCTATTCACTATAGAAAGTACAGCAAAAACTATTCTTAAACCTACCAAGCCTC
CTACTATCATTATGAATAATTTTATATACCACAGCCAATTTGTTATGTTAAACCAATTCCACAAACTTGC
CCATTTATCTAATTCCAATAATTCTTGTTCATTCTTTTCTTGCTGGTTTTGCGATTCTTCAATTAAGGAG
TGTATTAAGCTTGTGTAATTGTTAATTTCTCTGTCCCACTCCATCCAGGTCGTGTGATTCCAAATCTGTT
CCAGAGATTTATTACTCCAACTAGCATTCCAAGGCACAGCAGTGGTGCAAATGAGTTTTCCAGAGCAACC
CCAAATCCCCAGGAGCTGTTGATCCTTTAGGTATCTTTCCACAGCCAGGATTCTTGCCTGGAGCTGCTTG
ATGCCCCAGACTGTGAGTTGCAACAGATGCTGTTGCGCCTCAATAGCCCTCAGCAAATTGTTCTGCTGCT
GCACTATACCAGACAATAATTGTCTGGCCTGTACCGTCAGCGTCATTGACGCTGCGCCCATAGTGCTTCC
TGCTGCTCCCAAGAACCCAAGGAACAAAGCTCCTATTCCCACTGCTCTTTTTTCTCTCTGCACCACTCTT
CTCTTTGCCTTGGTGGGTGCTACTCCTAATGGTTCAATTTTTACTACTTTATATTTATATAATTCACTTC
TCCAATTGTCCCTCATATCTCCTCCTCCAGGTCTGAAGATCAGCGGCCGCTTGCTGTGCGGTGGTCTTAC
TTTTGTTTTGCTCTTCCTCTATCTTGTCTAAAGCTTCCTTGGTGTCTTTTATCTCTATCCTTTGATGCAC
ACAATAGAGGGTTGCTACTGTATTATATAATGATCTAAGTTCTTCTGATCCTGTCTGAAGGGATGGTTGT
AGCTGTCCCAGTATTTGTCTACAGCCTTCTGATGTTTCTAACAGGCCAGGATTAACTGCGAATCGTTCTA
GCTCCCTGCTTGCCCATACT
